>Addgene plasmid #123515 | pOK-mPrrn::RBS (20%) | addgene full sequence | sequence record 247878 | Addgene NGS Result
GCTAATAACAGGCCTGCTGGTAATCGCAGGCCTTTTTATTTGGTGTATTTAGAAAAATAAACAAATAGGG
GTTCCGCGCACATTTCCCCGAAAAGTGCCACCTAAATTGTAAGCGTTAATATTTTGTTAAAATTCGCGTT
AAATTTTTGTTAAATCAGCTCATTTTTTAACCAATAGGCCGAAATCGGCAAAATCCCTTATAAATCAAAA
GAATAGACCGAGATAGGGTTGAGTGGCCGCTACAGGGCGCTCCCATTCGCCATTCAGGCTGCGCAACTGT
TGGGAAGGGCGTTTCGGTGCGGGCCTCTTCGCTATTACGCCAGCTGGCGAAAGGGGGATGTGCTGCAAGG
CGATTAAGTTGGGTAACGCCAGGGTTTTCCCAGTCACGACGTTGTAAAACGACGGCCAGTGAGCGCGACG
TAATACGACTCACTATAGGGCGAATTGTAGAAGGAAGGCCGTCAAGGCCTAGGCGCGCCATGAGCTCGGT
CTCAGGAGTTGACGTGAGGGGGCAGGGATGGCAATATATCTGGGAGCGAACTCCGGGCGAATACGAAGCG
CTTGGATACAGTTGTAGGGAGGGATTTAATGTGAGACCGGTACCTCTTAATTAACTGGCCTCATGGGCCT
TCCTTCTATCACTGCCCGCTTTCCAGTCGGGAAACCTGTCGTGCCAGCTGCATTAACATGGTCATAGCTG
TTTCCTTGCGTATTGGGCGCTCTCCGCTTCCTCGCTCACTGACTCGCTGCGCTCGGTCGTTCGGGTAAAG
CCTGGGGTGCCTAAATAAAACGAAAGGCCCAGTCTTCCGACTGAGCCTTTCGTTTTATTGAGCAAAAGGC
CAGCAAAAGGCCAGGAACCGTAAAAAGGCCGCGTTGCTGGCGTTTTTCCATAGGCTCCGCCCCCCTGACG
AGCATCACAAAAATCGACGCTCAAGTCAGAGGTGGCGAAACCCGACAGGACTATAAAGATACCAGGCGTT
TCCCCCTGGAAGCTCCCTCGTGCGCTCTCCTGTTCCGACCCTGCCGCTTACCGGATACCTGTCCGCCTTT
CTCCCTTCGGGAAGCGTGGCGCTTTCTCATAGCTCACGCTGTAGGTATCTCAGTTCGGTGTAGGTCGTTC
GCTCCAAGCTGGGCTGTGTGCACGAACCCCCCGTTCAGCCCGACCGCTGCGCCTTATCCGGTAACTATCG
TCTTGAGTCCAACCCGGTAAGACACGACTTATCGCCACTGGCAGCAGCCACTGGTAACAGGATTAGCAGA
GCGAGGTATGTAGGCGGTGCTACAGAGTTCTTGAAGTGGTGGCCTAACTACGGCTACACTAGAAGAACAG
TATTTGGTATCTGCGCTCTGCTGAAGCCAGTTACCTTCGGAAAAAGAGTTGGTAGCTCTTGATCCGGCAA
ACAAACCACCGCTGGTAGCGGTGGTTTTTTTGTTTGCAAGCAGCAGATTACGCGCAGAAAAAAAGGATCT
CAAGAAGATCCTTTGATCTTTTCTACGGGGTCTGACGCTCAGTGGAACGAAAACTCACGTTAAGGGATTT
TGGTCATGAGATTATCAAAAAGGATCTTCACCTAGATCCTTTTAAATTAAAAATGAAGTTTTAAATCAAT
CTAAAGTATATATGAGTAAACTTGGTCTGACAGTTATTAGAAAAATTCATCCAGCAGACGATAAAACGCA
ATACGCTGGCTATCCGGTGCCGCAATGCCATACAGCACCAGAAAACGATCCGCCCATTCGCCGCCCAGTT
CTTCCGCAATATCACGGGTGGCCAGCGCAATATCCTGATAACGATCCGCCACGCCCAGACGGCCGCAATC
AATAAAGCCGCTAAAACGGCCATTTTCCACCATAATGTTCGGCAGGCACGCATCACCATGGGTCACCACC
AGATCTTCGCCATCCGGCATGCTCGCTTTCAGACGCGCAAACAGCTCTGCCGGTGCCAGGCCCTGATGTT
CTTCATCCAGATCATCCTGATCCACCAGGCCCGCTTCCATACGGGTACGCGCACGTTCAATACGATGTTT
CGCCTGATGATCAAACGGACAGGTCGCCGGGTCCAGGGTATGCAGACGACGCATGGCATCCGCCATAATG
CTCACTTTTTCTGCCGGCGCCAGATGGCTAGACAGCAGATCCTGACCCGGCACTTCGCCCAGCAGCAGCC
AATCACGGCCCGCTTCGGTCACCACATCCAGCACCGCCGCACACGGAACACCGGTGGTGGCCAGCCAGCT
CAGACGCGCCGCTTCATCCTGCAGCTCGTTCAGCGCACCGCTCAGATCGGTTTTCACAAACAGCACCGGA
CGACCCTGCGCGCTCAGACGAAACACCGCCGCATCAGAGCAGCCAATGGTCTGCTGCGCCCAATCATAGC
CAAACAGACGTTCCACCCACGCTGCCGGGCTACCCGCATGCAGGCCATCCTGTTCAATCATACTCTTCCT
TTTTCAATATTATTGAAGCATTTATCAGGGTTATTGTCTCATGAGCGGATACATATTTGAA
Features (pLannotate 1.2.2; 10 found; start..end, strand, type, name):
     44..78      -  promoter       AmpR promoter (fragment): bla
    104..235     -  rep_origin     M13 ori (fragment): M13 bacteriophage origin of replication; arrow indicates direction of (+) strand synthesis
    256..412     -  CDS            lacZα (fragment): LacZα fragment of β-galactosidase; lacZ fragment
    421..439     +  promoter       T7 promoter: promoter for bacteriophage T7 RNA polymerase
    639..686     -  CDS            lacI (fragment): lac repressor; lacI; The lac repressor binds to the lac operator to inhibit transcription in E. coli. This inhibition can be relieved by adding lactose or isopropyl-β-D-thiogalactopyranoside (IPTG).
    723..763     -  rep_origin     RSF ori (fragment): Plasmids containing the RSF 1030 origin of replication can be propagated in E. coli cells that contain additional plasmids with compatible origins.
    785..828     +  terminator     rrnB T1 terminator: Escherichia coli rrnB; transcription terminator T1 from the E. coli rrnB gene
    885..1473    -  rep_origin     ori: high-copy-number ColE1/pMB1/pBR322/pUC origin of replication
   1647..2441    -  CDS            NeoR/KanR: aminoglycoside phosphotransferase confers resistance to neomycin, kanamycin, and G418 (Geneticin®)
   2442..2505    -  promoter       AmpR promoter: bla
