[The description below was written by a language model from this plasmid's Addgene catalogue record and pLannotate feature annotations shown in this document.]
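Description:
pOK-mPrrn::RBS (20%) is a small (about 2.5 kb) synthetic-biology part plasmid from the MoChlo kit, a modular cloning toolbox for chloroplast biotechnology. It is built on the pOK backbone and serves as an E. coli storage and donor vector, not an expression construct. Propagation relies on a high-copy ColE1/pUC-type origin, and selection is by kanamycin through an aminoglycoside phosphotransferase gene (NeoR/KanR) that sits directly downstream of a bla (AmpR) promoter in the annotation.

The insert, made by gene synthesis, is described by the depositor as a chloroplast promoter::5'UTR fusion formatted for Golden Gate assembly. Its name suggests a modified version of the plastid rRNA operon promoter (Prrn) joined to a ribosome-binding-site leader. The "20%" presumably denotes a relative strength within a graded series of such parts, but the record does not define it, nor does it state the source species or the type IIS enzyme and overhangs used. The automated feature table does not annotate the insert itself. It most likely lies in the unannotated stretch between the T7 promoter and the short lacI-like fragment, although this is an inference from position.

The remaining annotations are a lacZα fragment, a T7 promoter, an rrnB T1 terminator that may insulate the cloning region, and brief matches to M13 ori, RSF ori, lacI and a second AmpR promoter piece. These look like backbone remnants or short homology hits with no evident function here. In use, the part would be combined with coding sequences, 3' regulatory elements and other modules from the kit to build transgene cassettes for plastid transformation.
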