Addgene plasmid #123515: pOK-mPrrn::RBS (20%)
Purpose: MoChlo kit
Depositing lab: Scott Lenaghan & C. Neal Stewart. Depositing organization: University of Tennessee Institute of Agriculture. Publication: MoChlo: A versatile modular cloning toolbox for chloroplast biotechnology. Occhialini A, Piatek A, Pfotenhauer AC, Frazier TP, Stewart CN, Lenaghan S. Plant Physiol. 2019 Jan 24. pii: pp.18.01220. doi: 10.1104/pp.18.01220. PubMed 30679266.
Backbone
  Vector backbone: pOK
  Vector type: Synthetic Biology
Growth in bacteria
  Bacterial resistance: Kanamycin, 50 μg/mL
  Growth temperature: 37°C
  Growth strain: Top10
  Copy number: High Copy
Gene/Insert
  Gene/Insert name: mPrrn::RBS (20%)
  Cloning method: Restriction Enzyme; 5′ cloning site Unknown (unknown if destroyed)
Terms and licenses: Academic/Nonprofit Terms; Industry Terms: Not Available to Industry
Depositor comments: All inserts have been produced by gene synthesis and cloned in the indicated backbone vector. The insert is a chloroplast promoter::5'UTR fusion designed for Golden-Gate cloning. The Original Material was developed in the performance of research that was funded by Grant Nos. ARPA-E: DE-AR000660 & DARPA: D17AC00016.
How to cite: pOK-mPrrn::RBS (20%) was a gift from Scott Lenaghan & C. Neal Stewart (Addgene plasmid # 123515 ; http://n2t.net/addgene:123515 ; RRID:Addgene_123515)
