>Addgene plasmid #123515 | pOK-mPrrn::RBS (20%) | depositor partial sequence | sequence record 235653 | mPrrn::RBS (20%)
TTGACGTGAGGGGGCAGGGATGGCAATATATCTGGGAGCGAACTCCGGGCGAATACGAAGCGCTTGGATA
CAGTTGTAGGGAGGGATTT
